Addgene plasmid #157563: pD649-HAsp-SIGLEC1(Trunc2)-COMP5AP-AviTag-9xHis
Purpose: Mammalian expression of cell-surface protein partial extracellular domain fused to COMP5AP-AviTag-9xHis. Protein is secreted from cells.
Depositing lab: Chris Garcia. Depositing organization: Stanford University. Publication: A Human IgSF Cell-Surface Interactome Reveals a Complex Network of Protein-Protein Interactions. Wojtowicz WM, Vielmetter J, Fernandes RA, Siepe DH, Eastman CL, Chisholm GB, Cox S, Klock H, Anderson PW, Rue SM, Miller JJ, Glaser SM, Bragstad ML, Vance J, Lam AW, Lesley SA, Zinn K, Garcia KC. Cell. 2020 Aug 20;182(4):1027-1043.e17. doi: 10.1016/j.cell.2020.07.025. PubMed 32822567.
Backbone
  Vector backbone: pD649
  Backbone size w/o insert (bp): 7153
  Vector type: Mammalian Expression
Growth in bacteria
  Bacterial resistance: Ampicillin, 100 μg/mL
  Growth temperature: 37°C
  Growth strain: DH5alpha
  Copy number: High Copy
Gene/Insert
  Gene/Insert name: SIGLEC1 (alt name: SN)
  Species: H. sapiens (human)
  Insert size (bp): 2625
  Entrez Gene: SIGLEC1 (a.k.a. CD169, SIGLEC-1, SN)
  Promoter: CMV/SP6
  Tag / fusion protein: COMP5AP-AviTag-9xHis (C terminal on backbone)
  Cloning method: Restriction Enzyme; 5′ cloning site GCGGCCGC (not destroyed); 3′ cloning site GGCGCGCC (not destroyed)
  Sequencing primers: 5′ ATTTAGGTGACACTATAG; 3′ CGTCGCACTCCATCACGGTG
Resource information
  A portion of this plasmid was derived from a plasmid made by: synthesis by ThermoFisher
Terms and licenses: Academic/Nonprofit Terms; Industry Terms: Not Available to Industry
Depositor comments: Some plasmids in this collection may have an IS4-like element ISVsa5 family transposase upstream of the CMV promoter.
How to cite: pD649-HAsp-SIGLEC1(Trunc2)-COMP5AP-AviTag-9xHis was a gift from Chris Garcia (Addgene plasmid # 157563 ; http://n2t.net/addgene:157563 ; RRID:Addgene_157563)
