[The description below was written by a language model from this plasmid's Addgene catalogue record and pLannotate feature annotations shown in this document.]
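Description:
pD649-HAsp-SIGLEC1(Trunc2)-COMP5AP-AviTag-9xHis is a mammalian expression plasmid of about 9.8 kb, built on the pD649 backbone. It produces a secreted, tagged fragment of the human SIGLEC1 (CD169, sialoadhesin) extracellular domain. In E. coli it is maintained at high copy from a ColE1/pUC-type origin and selected with ampicillin through the β-lactamase gene. The annotation also picks up short remnants of KanR, lacZα, an rrnB terminator and an f1 origin, which appear to be non-functional leftovers. A second cassette places a puromycin N-acetyltransferase coding sequence under SV40 early and EM7 promoters, followed by a small ble fragment and an SV40 polyadenylation signal. This could allow puromycin selection in mammalian cells, although the record does not describe such use.

The expression unit is driven by the CMV enhancer and promoter with a fragment of CMV intron A, followed by an SP6 promoter that also serves as a sequencing primer site. The name indicates an HA signal peptide ("HAsp"), whereas the automated annotation labels a short leader fragment at that position as an IgH signal sequence. The roughly 2.6 kb partial SIGLEC1 ectodomain ("Trunc2") sits between two preserved restriction sites and is fused at its C terminus to backbone-encoded modules. These are a rat COMP coiled-coil segment, known as a pentamerizing domain, then human placental alkaline phosphatase, an AviTag for enzymatic biotinylation, and a polyhistidine tag. The name gives the His tag as 9xHis, while the annotation detects 8xHis. A bGH polyadenylation signal ends the transcript.

The multimeric, enzyme-labelled protein is secreted from transfected cells, and the plasmid belongs to a collection made for mapping interactions among human IgSF cell-surface proteins. The depositor cautions that some plasmids in the collection may carry an IS4-like transposase insertion upstream of the CMV promoter. No such element is annotated here.
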