Features (pLannotate 1.2.2; 24 found; start..end, strand, type, name):
    119..143     -  CDS            KanR (fragment): aminoglycoside phosphotransferase; aph(3')-Ia; confers resistance to kanamycin
    254..842     +  rep_origin     ori: high-copy-number ColE1/pMB1/pBR322/pUC origin of replication
   1067..1084    +  terminator     rrnB T2 terminator (fragment): transcription terminator T2 from the E. coli rrnB gene
   1109..1128    -  CDS            lacZα (fragment): LacZα fragment of β-galactosidase; lacZ fragment
   1584..1600    +  protein_bind   lac operator: The lac repressor binds to the lac operator to inhibit transcription in E. coli. This inhibition can be relieved by adding lactose or isopropyl-β-D-thiogalactopyranoside (IPTG). lac repressor encoded by lacI
   1843..2146    +  enhancer       CMV enhancer: human cytomegalovirus immediate early enhancer
   2147..2350    +  promoter       CMV promoter: human cytomegalovirus (CMV) immediate early promoter
   2486..2529    +  intron         CMV intron (fragment): modified intron A from human cytomegalovirus
   2581..2599    +  promoter       SP6 promoter: promoter for bacteriophage SP6 RNA polymerase
   2603..2640    +  CDS            IgH signal sequence (fragment): signal sequence from the mouse immunoglobulin heavy chain variable region
   2737..5379    +  CDS            SIGLEC1 (fragment): SN_HUMAN - Also known as SN. Experimental evidence at protein level: Swiss-Prot protein existence level 1. Acts as an endocytic receptor mediating clathrin dependent endocytosis. Macrophage-restricted adhesion molecule that mediates sialic-acid dependent binding to lymphocytes, including granulocytes, monocytes, natural killer cells, B-cells and CD8 T-cells. Preferentially binds to alpha-2,3-linked sialic acid (By similarity). Binds to SPN/CD43 on T-cells (By similarity). May play a role in hemopoiesis. From Homo sapiens (Human).
   5470..5649    +  CDS            Comp (fragment): COMP_RAT - Experimental evidence at protein level: Swiss-Prot protein existence level 1. May play a role in the structural integrity of cartilage via its interaction with other extracellular matrix proteins such as the collagens and fibronectin. Can mediate the interaction of chondrocytes with the cartilage extracellular matrix through interaction with cell surface integrin receptors. Could play a role in the pathogenesis of osteoarthritis. Potent suppressor of apoptosis in both primary chondrocytes and transformed cells. Suppresses apoptosis by blocking the activation of caspase-3 and by indu
   5637..7089    +  CDS            SEAP (fragment): secreted alkaline phosphatase from human placenta The natural enzyme has a C-terminal transmembrane sequence that is replaced by a GPI anchor.
   7114..7155    +  CDS            AviTag™ (fragment): peptide tag that allows for enzymatic biotinylation
   7159..7182    +  CDS            8xHis: 8xHis affinity tag
   7328..7439    +  polyA_signal   bGH poly(A) signal: bovine growth hormone polyadenylation signal
   7440..7548    +  rep_origin     f1 ori (fragment): f1 bacteriophage origin of replication; arrow indicates direction of (+) strand synthesis
   7562..7891    +  promoter       SV40 promoter: SV40 enhancer and early promoter
   7939..7986    +  promoter       EM7 promoter: synthetic bacterial promoter&nbsp
   8005..8604    +  CDS            PuroR (fragment): puromycin N-acetyltransferase; pac from Streptomyces; confers resistance to puromycin
   8614..8739    +  CDS            ble (fragment): BLE_KLEPN - Experimental evidence at protein level: Swiss-Prot protein existence level 1. Binding protein with a strong affinity to the bleomycin family of antibiotics. Binds to CL990; an antimitotic-antibiotic compound. From Klebsiella pneumoniae.
   8734..8855    +  polyA_signal   SV40 poly(A) signal: SV40 polyadenylation signal
   8908..9768    -  CDS            AmpR: β-lactamase; bla; confers resistance to ampicillin, carbenicillin, and related antibiotics
   9771..89      -  promoter       AmpR promoter (fragment) (across the origin): bla
>Addgene plasmid #157563 | pD649-HAsp-SIGLEC1(Trunc2)-COMP5AP-AviTag-9xHis | depositor full sequence | sequence record 304235 | Full Sequence
TTTCAATATTATTGAAGCATTTATCAGGGTTATTGTCTCATGAGCGGATACATATTTGAATGTATTTAGA
AAAATAAACAAATAGGGGTCAGTGTTACAACCAATTAACCAATTCTGAACATTATCGCGAGCCCATTTAT
ACCTGAATATGGCTCATAACACCCCTTGCTCATGACCAAAATCCCTTAACGTGAGTTACGCGCGCGTCGT
TCCACTGAGCGTCAGACCCCGTAGAAAAGATCAAAGGATCTTCTTGAGATCCTTTTTTTCTGCGCGTAAT
CTGCTGCTTGCAAACAAAAAAACCACCGCTACCAGCGGTGGTTTGTTTGCCGGATCAAGAGCTACCAACT
CTTTTTCCGAAGGTAACTGGCTTCAGCAGAGCGCAGATACCAAATACTGTTCTTCTAGTGTAGCCGTAGT
TAGCCCACCACTTCAAGAACTCTGTAGCACCGCCTACATACCTCGCTCTGCTAATCCTGTTACCAGTGGC
TGCTGCCAGTGGCGATAAGTCGTGTCTTACCGGGTTGGACTCAAGACGATAGTTACCGGATAAGGCGCAG
CGGTCGGGCTGAACGGGGGGTTCGTGCACACAGCCCAGCTTGGAGCGAACGACCTACACCGAACTGAGAT
ACCTACAGCGTGAGCTATGAGAAAGCGCCACGCTTCCCGAAGGGAGAAAGGCGGACAGGTATCCGGTAAG
CGGCAGGGTCGGAACAGGAGAGCGCACGAGGGAGCTTCCAGGGGGAAACGCCTGGTATCTTTATAGTCCT
GTCGGGTTTCGCCACCTCTGACTTGAGCGTCGATTTTTGTGATGCTCGTCAGGGGGGCGGAGCCTATGGA
AAAACGCCAGCAACGCGGCCTTTTTACGGTTCCTGGCCTTTTGCTGGCCTTTTGCTCACATGTTCTTTCC
TGCGTTATCCCCTGATTCTGTGGATAACCGTATTACCGCCTTTGAGTGAGCTGATACCGCTCGCCGCAGC
CGAACGACCGAGCGCAGCGAGTCAGTGAGCGAGGAAGCGGAAGGCGAGAGTAGGGAACTGCCAGGCATCA
AACTAAGCAGAAGGCCCCTGACGGATGGCCTTTTTGCGTTTCTACAAACTCTTTCTGTGTTGTAAAACGA
CGGCCAGTCTTAAGCTCGGGCCCCCTGGGCGGTTCTGATAACGAGTAATCGTTAATCCGCAAATAACGTA
AAAACCCGCTTCGGCGGGTTTTTTTATGGGGGGAGTTTAGGGAAAGAGCATTTGTCAGAATATTTAAGGG
CGCCTGTCACTTTGCTTGATATATGAGAATTATTTAACCTTATAAATGAGAAAAAAGCAACGCACTTTAA
ATAAGATACGTTGCTTTTTCGATTGATGAACACCTATAATTAAACTATTCATCTATTATTTATGATTTTT
TGTATATACAATATTTCTAGTTTGTTAAAGAGAATTAAGAAAATAAATCTCGAAAATAATAAAGGGAAAA
TCAGTTTTTGATATCAAAATTATACATGTCAACGATAATACAAAATATAATACAAACTATAAGATGTTAT
CAGTATTTATTATCATTTAGAATAAATTTTGTGTCGCCCTTAATTGTGAGCGGATAACAATTACGAGCTT
CATGCACAGTGGCGTTGACTCAATATTGGCCATTAGCCATATTATTCATTGGTTATATAGCATAAATCAA
TATTGGCTATTGGCCATTGCATACGTTGTATCTATATCATAATATGTACATTTATATTGGCTCATGTCCA
ATATGACCGCCATGTTGGCATTGATTATTGACTAGTTATTAATAGTAATCAATTACGGGGTCATTAGTTC
ATAGCCCATATATGGAGTTCCGCGTTACATAACTTACGGTAAATGGCCCGCCTGGCTGACCGCCCAACGA
CCCCCGCCCATTGACGTCAATAATGACGTATGTTCCCATAGTAACGCCAATAGGGACTTTCCATTGACGT
CAATGGGTGGAGTATTTACGGTAAACTGCCCACTTGGCAGTACATCAAGTGTATCATATGCCAAGTACGC
CCCCTATTGACGTCAATGACGGTAAATGGCCCGCCTGGCATTATGCCCAGTACATGACCTTATGGGACTT
TCCTACTTGGCAGTACATCTACGTATTAGTCATCGCTATTACCATGGTGATGCGGTTTTGGCAGTACATC
AATGGGCGTGGATAGCGGTTTGACTCACGGGGATTTCCAAGTCTCCACCCCATTGACGTCAATGGGAGTT
TGTTTTGGCACCAAAATCAACGGGACTTTCCAAAATGTCGTAACAACTCCGCCCCATTGACGCAAATGGG
CGGTAGGCGTGTACGGTGGGAGGTCTATATAAGCAGAGCTCGTTTAGTGAACCGTCAGATCGCCTGGAGA
CGCCATCCACGCTGTTTTGACCTCCATAGAAGACACCGGGACCGATCCAGCCTCCGCGGCCGGGAACGGT
GCATTGGAACGCGGATTCCCCGTGCCAAGAGTGACGTAAGTACCGCCTATAGAGTCTATAGGCCCACCCC
CTTGGCTTCGTTAGAACGCGGCTACAATTAATACATAACCTTATGTATCATACACATACGATTTAGGTGA
CACTATAGAATAACATCCACTTTGCCTTTCTCTCCACAGGTGTCCACTCCCAGGTCCAACTGCACCTCGG
TTCTATCGAAAACGCGCCTGCTAGCGCCACCATGAAGACCATCATTGCCCTGAGCTACATCTTCTGCCTG
GTGTTCGCTGCGGCCGCCTCTTGGGGAGTTAGTTCTCCTCAGGATGTGCAGGGCGTGAAGGGCTCTTGTC
TGCTGATCCCCTGCATCTTCAGCTTCCCCGCTGACGTGGAAGTGCCTGATGGAATCACCGCCATCTGGTA
CTACGACTACAGCGGCCAGAGACAGGTGGTGTCTCACTCTGCCGATCCTAAGCTGGTGGAAGCCAGATTC
AGAGGCAGAACCGAGTTCATGGGCAACCCCGAGCACAGAGTGTGCAACCTGCTGCTGAAAGACCTGCAGC
CTGAGGACAGCGGCAGCTACAACTTCAGATTCGAGATCAGCGAAGTGAACCGTTGGAGCGACGTGAAGGG
AACCCTGGTCACAGTGACCGAGGAACCCAGAGTGCCTACAATCGCCTCTCCTGTGGAACTGCTGGAAGGC
ACCGAGGTGGACTTCAACTGTAGCACCCCTTACGTGTGCCTGCAAGAGCAAGTTCGGCTGCAGTGGCAGG
GACAAGATCCTGCCAGAAGCGTGACCTTCAACAGCCAGAAGTTTGAGCCAACAGGCGTGGGCCACCTGGA
AACCCTGCATATGGCTATGTCTTGGCAGGACCACGGCAGAATCCTGAGATGCCAGCTGAGCGTGGCCAAT
CACAGAGCCCAGAGCGAGATCCATCTGCAAGTGAAGTATGCCCCTAAAGGCGTGAAGATTCTGCTGAGCC
CCAGCGGCAGAAATATCCTGCCTGGCGAGCTGGTCACCCTGACCTGTCAAGTGAATAGCAGCTACCCCGC
CGTGTCCAGCATCAAGTGGCTGAAGGATGGCGTGCGGCTGCAGACAAAAACTGGCGTTCTGCATCTGCCT
CAGGCCGCTTGGAGTGATGCTGGCGTGTACACCTGTCAGGCCGAGAATGGCGTTGGCTCTCTGGTGTCTC
CTCCTATCTCTCTGCACATCTTCATGGCCGAGGTCCAGGTTTCCCCTGCCGGACCTATCCTGGAAAACCA
GACCGTGACACTCGTGTGCAACACCCCTAATGAGGCCCCTAGCGACCTGCGGTACAGCTGGTATAAGAAC
CACGTGCTGCTCGAGGACGCCCACTCTCACACACTGAGACTGCATCTGGCCACCAGAGCCGATACCGGCT
TCTACTTCTGCGAGGTGCAGAATGTGCACGGCTCTGAGAGATCTGGCCCTGTGTCCGTGGTGGTCAATCA
CCCTCCACTGACACCTGTGCTGACCGCCTTTCTGGAAACACAGGCCGGACTCGTGGGCATCCTGCACTGT
TCTGTGGTGTCTGAACCTCTGGCCACACTGGTGCTGTCTCACGGCGGACATATTCTGGCCAGCACAAGCG
GCGATAGCGATCACAGCCCTAGATTCAGCGGCACCAGCGGACCTAACAGCCTGCGGCTGGAAATCCGCGA
CCTGGAAGAAACAGACTCCGGCGAGTACAAGTGCAGCGCCACCAATTCTCTGGGCAACGCCACCAGCACA
CTGGACTTTCATGCCAATGCCGCCAGACTGCTGATTTCTCCTGCTGCCGAAGTGGTGGAAGGACAGGCTG
TGACACTGTCCTGTAGAAGCGGACTGAGCCCTACACCTGATGCCAGGTTTAGCTGGTATCTGAACGGCGC
CCTGCTGCATGAAGGCCCTGGATCTTCTCTTCTGCTGCCTGCCGCTTCTAGCACCGATGCCGGCTCTTAT
CACTGTAGAGCCAGAGATGGACACAGCGCCTCTGGACCATCTTCTCCAGCTGTCCTGACAGTGCTGTACC
CTCCTAGACAGCCCACCTTCACCACCAGACTGGATTTGGATGCTGCTGGTGCTGGCGCTGGGAGAAGAGG
ACTGCTGCTGTGTAGAGTGGACAGCGATCCTCCTGCTAGACTGCAGCTGCTGCACAAGGATAGAGTGGTG
GCCACATCTCTGCCTAGCGGCGGAGGATGTTCTACCTGTGGCGGCTGTAGCCCCAGAATGAAGGTTACAA
AGGCCCCTAACCTGCTGAGGGTCGAGATCCACAATCCTCTGCTCGAAGAGGAAGGCCTGTACCTCTGCGA
AGCCAGCAATGCCCTGGGCAATGCCAGCACCTCTGCCACCTTTAATGGACAGGCCACCGTGCTGGCTATC
GCCCCTAGTCATACACTGCAAGAGGGCACAGAGGCCAACCTGACCTGCAATGTGTCAAGAGAAGCCGCCG
GATCTCCCGCCAACTTCAGCTGGTTTAGAAACGGCGTGCTGTGGGCCCAGGGACCTCTTGAAACAGTGAC
ACTGCTGCCCGTGGCCAGAACAGATGCCGCACTGTATGCCTGTCGGATTCTGACAGAAGCTGGCGCCCAG
CTGTCTACACCTGTTCTGCTGTCTGTGCTGTATCCACCTGACAGACCTAAGCTGTCTGCCCTGCTGGATA
TGGGACAGGGACACATGGCCCTGTTCATCTGCACCGTGGATAGCAGACCACTGGCTCTGCTTGCCCTGTT
TCATGGCGAACATCTGCTGGCCACAAGCCTGGGACCTCAGGTGCCATCTCATGGCAGATTTCAGGCCAAG
GCCGAGGCCAATAGCCTGAAGCTGGAAGTCCGAGAACTCGGCCTGGGCGATTCTGGCAGCTATAGATGCG
AGGCCACAAACGTGCTGGGCAGCAGCAACACCAGCCTGTTCTTTCAAGTCCGAGGCGCGCCGGAAGATCA
AGTTGATCCAAGATTGATTGATGGCAAGGGCGGATCTCTGGAGGTGCTGTTCCAGGGACCAGGCGGAAGC
GGCAATCCCGGCGGCGATCTGGCCCCCCAGATGCTGCGCGAGCTGCAGGAGACCAATGCCGCCCTGCAGG
ACGTGCGCGAGCTGCTGCGCCACCGCGTGAAGGAGATCACCTTCCTGAAGAACACCGTGATGGAGTGCGA
CGCCTGCGGTATGCAGCCCTCTAGAGGCTCCGGCTCCATCATCCCAGTTGAGGAGGAGAACCCGGACTTC
TGGAACCGCGAGGCAGCCGAGGCCCTGGGTGCCGCCAAGAAGCTGCAGCCTGCACAGACAGCCGCCAAGA
ACCTCATCATCTTCCTGGGCGATGGGATGGGGGTGTCTACGGTGACAGCTGCCAGGATCCTAAAAGGGCA
GAAGAAGGACAAACTGGGGCCTGAGATACCCCTGGCCATGGACCGCTTCCCATATGTGGCTCTGTCCAAG
ACATACAATGTAGACAAACATGTGCCAGACAGTGGAGCCACAGCCACGGCCTACCTGTGCGGGGTCAAGG
GCAACTTCCAGACCATTGGCTTGAGTGCAGCCGCCCGCTTTAACCAGTGCAACACGACACGCGGCAACGA
GGTCATCTCCGTGATGAATCGGGCCAAGAAAGCAGGGAAGTCAGTGGGAGTGGTAACCACCACACGAGTG
CAGCACGCCTCGCCAGCCGGCACCTACGCCCACACGGTGAACCGCAACTGGTACTCGGACGCCGACGTGC
CTGCCTCGGCCCGCCAGGAGGGGTGCCAGGACATCGCTACGCAGCTCATCTCCAACATGGACATTGACGT
GATCCTAGGTGGAGGCCGAAAGTACATGTTTCGCATGGGAACCCCAGACCCTGAGTACCCAGATGACTAC
AGCCAAGGTGGGACCAGGCTGGACGGGAAGAATCTGGTGCAGGAATGGCTGGCGAAGCGCCAGGGTGCCC
GGTATGTGTGGAACCGCACTGAGCTCATGCAGGCTTCCCTGGACCCGTCTGTGACCCATCTCATGGGTCT
CTTTGAGCCTGGAGACATGAAATACGAGATCCACCGAGACTCCACACTGGACCCCTCCCTGATGGAGATG
ACAGAGGCTGCCCTGCGCCTGCTGAGCAGGAACCCCCGCGGCTTCTTCCTCTTCGTGGAGGGTGGTCGCA
TCGACCATGGTCATCATGAAAGCAGGGCTTACCGGGCACTGACTGAGACGATCATGTTCGACGACGCCAT
TGAGAGGGCGGGCCAGCTCACCAGCGAGGAGGACACGCTGAGCCTCGTCACTGCCGACCACTCCCACGTC
TTCTCCTTCGGAGGCTACCCCCTGCGAGGGAGCTCCATCTTCGGGCTGGCCCCTGGCAAGGCCCGGGACA
GGAAGGCCTACACGGTCCTCCTATACGGAAACGGTCCAGGCTATGTGCTCAAGGACGGCGCCCGGCCGGA
TGTTACCGAGAGCGAGAGCGGGAGCCCCGAGTATCGGCAGCAGTCAGCAGTGCCCCTGGACGAAGAGACC
CACGCAGGCGAGGACGTGGCGGTGTTCGCGCGCGGCCCGCAGGCGCACCTGGTTCACGGCGTGCAGGAGC
AGACCTTCATAGCGCACGTCATGGCCTTCGCCGCCTGCCTGGAGCCCTACACCGCCTGCGACCTGGCGCC
CCCCGCCGGCACCACCGACGCCGCGCACCCGGGTGGCGGAGGACTGAACGACATCTTCGAGGCTCAGAAA
ATCGAATGGCACGAACATCACCATCACCATCACCATCACCATTAAGGCCGGCCTGTAGTCACTGGCACAA
CGCGTTACCCGGTAAGCCAATCGGGTATACACGGTCGTCATACTGCAGACAGGGTTCTTCTACTTTGCAA
GATAGTCTTGAGTAGTAAAATAAATAGATAGAGAAAATCAGCCTCGACTGTGCCTTCTAGTTGCCAGCCA
TCTGTTGTTTGCCCCTCCCCCGTGCCTTCCTTGACCCTGGAAGGTGCCACTCCCACTGTCCTTTCCTAAT
AAAATGAGGAAATTGCATCACAACACTCAACCCTATCTCGGTCTATTCTTTTGATTTATAAGGGATTTTG
CCGATTTCGGCCTATTGGTTAAAAAATGAGCTGATTTAACAAAAATTTAACGCGAATTAATTCTGTGGAA
TGTGTGTCAGTTAGGGTGTGGAAAGTCCCCAGGCTCCCCAGCAGGCAGAAGTATGCAAAGCATGCATCTC
AATTAGTCAGCAACCAGGTGTGGAAAGTCCCCAGGCTCCCCAGCAGGCAGAAGTATGCAAAGCATGCATC
TCAATTAGTCAGCAACCATAGTCCCGCCCCTAACTCCGCCCATCCCGCCCCTAACTCCGCCCAGTTCCGC
CCATTCTCCGCCCCATGGCTGACTAATTTTTTTTATTTATGCAGAGGCCGAGGCCGCCTCTGCCTCTGAG
CTATTCCAGAAGTAGTGAGGAGGCTTTTTTGGAGGCCTAGGCTTTTGCAAAAAGCTCCCGGGAGCTTGTA
TATCCATTTTCGGATCTGATCAGCACGTGTTGACAATTAATCATCGGCATAGTATATCGGCATAGTATAA
TACGACAAGGTGAGGAACTAAACCATGACCGAGTACAAGCCCACGGTGCGCCTCGCCACCCGCGACGACG
TCCCCAGGGCCGTACGCACCCTCGCCGCCGCGTTCGCCGACTACCCCGCCACGCGCCACACCGTCGATCC
GGACCGCCACATCGAGCGGGTCACCGAGCTGCAAGAACTCTTCCTCACGCGCGTCGGGCTCGACATCGGC
AAGGTGTGGGTCGCGGACGACGGCGCCGCGGTGGCGGTCTGGACCACGCCGGAGAGCGTCGAAGCGGGGG
CGGTGTTCGCCGAGATCGGCCCGCGCATGGCCGAGTTGAGCGGTTCCCGGCTGGCCGCGCAGCAACAGAT
GGAAGGCCTCCTGGCGCCGCACCGGCCCAAGGAGCCCGCGTGGTTCCTGGCCACCGTCGGCGTCTCGCCC
GACCACCAGGGCAAGGGTCTGGGCAGCGCCGTCGTGCTCCCCGGAGTGGAGGCGGCCGAGCGCGCCGGGG
TGCCCGCCTTCCTGGAGACATCCGCGCCCCGCAACCTCCCCTTCTACGAGCGGCTCGGCTTCACCGTCAC
CGCCGACGTCGAGGTGCCCGAAGGACCGCGCACCTGGTGCATGACCCGCAAGCCCGGTGCCTGACACGTG
CTACGAGATTTCGATTCCACCGCCGCCTTCTATGAAAGGTTGGGCTTCGGAATCGTTTTCCGGGACGCCG
GCTGGATGATCCTCCAGCGCGGGGATCTCATGCTGGAGTTCTTCGCCCACCCCAACTTGTTTATTGCAGC
TTATAATGGTTACAAATAAAGCAATAGCATCACAAATTTCACAAATAAAGCATTTTTTTCACTGCATTCT
AGTTGTGGTTTGTCCAAACTCATCAATGTATCTTATCATGTCTGTATACCGTCGACCTCTAGCTAGAGCT
TGGCGTAATCATGGTCATTACCAATGCTTAATCAGTGAGGCACCTATCTCAGCGATCTGTCTATTTCGTT
CATCCATAGTTGCCTGACTCCCCGTCGTGTAGATAACTACGATACGGGAGGGCTTACCATCTGGCCCCAG
CGCTGCGATGATACCGCGAGAACCACGCTCACCGGCTCCGGATTTATCAGCAATAAACCAGCCAGCCGGA
AGGGCCGAGCGCAGAAGTGGTCCTGCAACTTTATCCGCCTCCATCCAGTCTATTAATTGTTGCCGGGAAG
CTAGAGTAAGTAGTTCGCCAGTTAATAGTTTGCGCAACGTTGTTGCCATCGCTACAGGCATCGTGGTGTC
ACGCTCGTCGTTTGGTATGGCTTCATTCAGCTCCGGTTCCCAACGATCAAGGCGAGTTACATGATCCCCC
ATGTTGTGCAAAAAAGCGGTTAGCTCCTTCGGTCCTCCGATCGTTGTCAGAAGTAAGTTGGCCGCAGTGT
TATCACTCATGGTTATGGCAGCACTGCATAATTCTCTTACTGTCATGCCATCCGTAAGATGCTTTTCTGT
GACTGGTGAGTACTCAACCAAGTCATTCTGAGAATAGTGTATGCGGCGACCGAGTTGCTCTTGCCCGGCG
TCAATACGGGATAATACCGCGCCACATAGCAGAACTTTAAAAGTGCTCATCATTGGAAAACGTTCTTCGG
GGCGAAAACTCTCAAGGATCTTACCGCTGTTGAGATCCAGTTCGATGTAACCCACTCGTGCACCCAACTG
ATCTTCAGCATCTTTTACTTTCACCAGCGTTTCTGGGTGAGCAAAAACAGGAAGGCAAAATGCCGCAAAA
AAGGGAATAAGGGCGACACGGAAATGTTGAATACTCATATTCTTCCTT
