>Addgene plasmid #157563 | pD649-HAsp-SIGLEC1(Trunc2)-COMP5AP-AviTag-9xHis | depositor partial sequence | sequence record 304236 | insert (extracellular domain truncation)
TCTTGGGGAGTTAGTTCTCCTCAGGATGTGCAGGGCGTGAAGGGCTCTTGTCTGCTGATCCCCTGCATCT
TCAGCTTCCCCGCTGACGTGGAAGTGCCTGATGGAATCACCGCCATCTGGTACTACGACTACAGCGGCCA
GAGACAGGTGGTGTCTCACTCTGCCGATCCTAAGCTGGTGGAAGCCAGATTCAGAGGCAGAACCGAGTTC
ATGGGCAACCCCGAGCACAGAGTGTGCAACCTGCTGCTGAAAGACCTGCAGCCTGAGGACAGCGGCAGCT
ACAACTTCAGATTCGAGATCAGCGAAGTGAACCGTTGGAGCGACGTGAAGGGAACCCTGGTCACAGTGAC
CGAGGAACCCAGAGTGCCTACAATCGCCTCTCCTGTGGAACTGCTGGAAGGCACCGAGGTGGACTTCAAC
TGTAGCACCCCTTACGTGTGCCTGCAAGAGCAAGTTCGGCTGCAGTGGCAGGGACAAGATCCTGCCAGAA
GCGTGACCTTCAACAGCCAGAAGTTTGAGCCAACAGGCGTGGGCCACCTGGAAACCCTGCATATGGCTAT
GTCTTGGCAGGACCACGGCAGAATCCTGAGATGCCAGCTGAGCGTGGCCAATCACAGAGCCCAGAGCGAG
ATCCATCTGCAAGTGAAGTATGCCCCTAAAGGCGTGAAGATTCTGCTGAGCCCCAGCGGCAGAAATATCC
TGCCTGGCGAGCTGGTCACCCTGACCTGTCAAGTGAATAGCAGCTACCCCGCCGTGTCCAGCATCAAGTG
GCTGAAGGATGGCGTGCGGCTGCAGACAAAAACTGGCGTTCTGCATCTGCCTCAGGCCGCTTGGAGTGAT
GCTGGCGTGTACACCTGTCAGGCCGAGAATGGCGTTGGCTCTCTGGTGTCTCCTCCTATCTCTCTGCACA
TCTTCATGGCCGAGGTCCAGGTTTCCCCTGCCGGACCTATCCTGGAAAACCAGACCGTGACACTCGTGTG
CAACACCCCTAATGAGGCCCCTAGCGACCTGCGGTACAGCTGGTATAAGAACCACGTGCTGCTCGAGGAC
GCCCACTCTCACACACTGAGACTGCATCTGGCCACCAGAGCCGATACCGGCTTCTACTTCTGCGAGGTGC
AGAATGTGCACGGCTCTGAGAGATCTGGCCCTGTGTCCGTGGTGGTCAATCACCCTCCACTGACACCTGT
GCTGACCGCCTTTCTGGAAACACAGGCCGGACTCGTGGGCATCCTGCACTGTTCTGTGGTGTCTGAACCT
CTGGCCACACTGGTGCTGTCTCACGGCGGACATATTCTGGCCAGCACAAGCGGCGATAGCGATCACAGCC
CTAGATTCAGCGGCACCAGCGGACCTAACAGCCTGCGGCTGGAAATCCGCGACCTGGAAGAAACAGACTC
CGGCGAGTACAAGTGCAGCGCCACCAATTCTCTGGGCAACGCCACCAGCACACTGGACTTTCATGCCAAT
GCCGCCAGACTGCTGATTTCTCCTGCTGCCGAAGTGGTGGAAGGACAGGCTGTGACACTGTCCTGTAGAA
GCGGACTGAGCCCTACACCTGATGCCAGGTTTAGCTGGTATCTGAACGGCGCCCTGCTGCATGAAGGCCC
TGGATCTTCTCTTCTGCTGCCTGCCGCTTCTAGCACCGATGCCGGCTCTTATCACTGTAGAGCCAGAGAT
GGACACAGCGCCTCTGGACCATCTTCTCCAGCTGTCCTGACAGTGCTGTACCCTCCTAGACAGCCCACCT
TCACCACCAGACTGGATTTGGATGCTGCTGGTGCTGGCGCTGGGAGAAGAGGACTGCTGCTGTGTAGAGT
GGACAGCGATCCTCCTGCTAGACTGCAGCTGCTGCACAAGGATAGAGTGGTGGCCACATCTCTGCCTAGC
GGCGGAGGATGTTCTACCTGTGGCGGCTGTAGCCCCAGAATGAAGGTTACAAAGGCCCCTAACCTGCTGA
GGGTCGAGATCCACAATCCTCTGCTCGAAGAGGAAGGCCTGTACCTCTGCGAAGCCAGCAATGCCCTGGG
CAATGCCAGCACCTCTGCCACCTTTAATGGACAGGCCACCGTGCTGGCTATCGCCCCTAGTCATACACTG
CAAGAGGGCACAGAGGCCAACCTGACCTGCAATGTGTCAAGAGAAGCCGCCGGATCTCCCGCCAACTTCA
GCTGGTTTAGAAACGGCGTGCTGTGGGCCCAGGGACCTCTTGAAACAGTGACACTGCTGCCCGTGGCCAG
AACAGATGCCGCACTGTATGCCTGTCGGATTCTGACAGAAGCTGGCGCCCAGCTGTCTACACCTGTTCTG
CTGTCTGTGCTGTATCCACCTGACAGACCTAAGCTGTCTGCCCTGCTGGATATGGGACAGGGACACATGG
CCCTGTTCATCTGCACCGTGGATAGCAGACCACTGGCTCTGCTTGCCCTGTTTCATGGCGAACATCTGCT
GGCCACAAGCCTGGGACCTCAGGTGCCATCTCATGGCAGATTTCAGGCCAAGGCCGAGGCCAATAGCCTG
AAGCTGGAAGTCCGAGAACTCGGCCTGGGCGATTCTGGCAGCTATAGATGCGAGGCCACAAACGTGCTGG
GCAGCAGCAACACCAGCCTGTTCTTTCAAGTCCGA
